Addgene plasmid #69631: MP-B5
Purpose: Untargetted Bacterial Mutagenesis
Depositing lab: David Liu. Depositing organization: Harvard University. Publication: Development of potent in vivo mutagenesis plasmids with broad mutational spectra. Badran AH, Liu DR. Nat Commun. 2015 Oct 7;6:8425. doi: 10.1038/ncomms9425. PubMed 26443021.
Backbone
  Vector backbone: CloDF13
  Backbone manufacturer: David Liu Lab
  Backbone size w/o insert (bp): 2992
  Vector type: Bacterial Expression
Growth in bacteria
  Bacterial resistance: Chloramphenicol, 25 μg/mL
  Growth temperature: 37°C
  Growth strain: NEB Turbo
  Copy number: High Copy
Gene/Insert
  Gene/Insert name: dnaE1026
  Promoter: E. coli PBAD
  Cloning method: Ligation Independent Cloning
  Sequencing primers: 5′ pBAD-F; 3′ CAT-F
Terms and licenses: Academic/Nonprofit Terms; Industry Terms: Not Available to Industry
Depositor comments: The authors strongly recommend that all MP-carrying strains be maintained in rich media supplemented by 25 mM glucose. The expression of the MP-borne mutators is regulated by the E. coli arabinose pBAD promoter, which is efficiently repressed at high concentrations of glucose. Please consult Badran and Liu, Nature Communications (2015) for more detailed strain maintenance protocols.
How to cite: MP-B5 was a gift from David Liu (Addgene plasmid # 69631 ; http://n2t.net/addgene:69631 ; RRID:Addgene_69631)
