[The description below was written by a language model from this plasmid's Addgene catalogue record and pLannotate feature annotations shown in this document.]
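Description:
MP-B5 is a bacterial expression plasmid of about 6.5 kb designed for untargeted in vivo mutagenesis in E. coli. It is one of a series of "mutagenesis plasmids" (MPs) that raise the host's mutation rate on demand. It is built on a CloDF13 (CDF) backbone, whose origin is compatible with other common replicons, so it can coexist with additional plasmids in the same cell. The record lists it as high copy. Selection is by chloramphenicol, conferred by a chloramphenicol acetyltransferase (cat) gene driven by its native cat promoter.

The payload is dnaE1026, an allele of dnaE, which encodes the alpha catalytic subunit of DNA polymerase III, the main replicative polymerase of E. coli. The record does not state which changes define this allele or how it acts. Given the plasmid's purpose, it presumably lowers replication fidelity when expressed alongside the chromosomal copy. The feature annotation simply identifies the roughly 3.5 kb open reading frame as dnaE. This gene sits downstream of the arabinose-inducible araBAD (PBAD) promoter, and the regulator araC is encoded divergently on the same plasmid. A tonB bidirectional terminator follows the insert and separates it from the convergently oriented cat gene. An rrnB T1 terminator lies between the origin and the araC cassette.

Because PBAD is induced by arabinose and strongly repressed by glucose, mutator expression can be kept off during routine propagation and switched on only when elevated mutagenesis is wanted. The depositor stresses glucose repression to keep MP-carrying strains stable. Typical uses are generating random genetic diversity across the bacterial genome or co-resident episomes, for example in directed evolution experiments.
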