Features (pLannotate 1.2.2; 8 found; start..end, strand, type, name):
     39..777     -  rep_origin     CloDF13 ori: Plasmids containing the CloDF13 (CDF) origin of replication can be propagated in E. coli cells that contain additional plasmids with compatible origins.
    867..912     +  terminator     rrnB T1 terminator: transcription terminator T1 from the E. coli rrnB gene
    927..1805    -  CDS            araC: L-arabinose regulatory protein; araC
   1951..2116    +  promoter       araBAD promoter: araBAD; promoter of the L-arabinose operon of E. coli; the araC regulatory gene is transcribed in the opposite direction (Guzman et al., 1995)
   2166..5645    +  CDS            dnaE: DPO3A_ECOLI - Also known as polC. Experimental evidence at protein level: Swiss-Prot protein existence level 1. DNA polymerase III is a complex, multichain enzyme responsible for most of the replicative synthesis in bacteria (PubMed:2932432). This DNA polymerase also exhibits 3' to 5' exonuclease activity. The alpha chain is the DNA polymerase catalytic subunit (PubMed:2932432). It is tethered to replicating DNA by the beta sliding clamp (dnaN), which confers extremely high processivity to the catalytic subunit, copying a 5.4 kb genome in 11 seconds, a speed of at least 500 nucleotides/second
   5675..5706    +  terminator     tonB terminator: bidirectional E. coli tonB-P14 transcription terminator
   5725..6381    -  CDS            cat: CAT_ECOLX - Experimental evidence at protein level: Swiss-Prot protein existence level 1. This enzyme is an effector of chloramphenicol resistance in bacteria. From Escherichia coli. This protein is used as a marker in many commonly used cloning vectors, such as pACYC184.
   6382..6479    -  promoter       cat promoter: promoter of the E. coli cat gene encoding chloramphenicol acetyltransferase
>Addgene plasmid #69631 | MP-B5 | depositor full sequence | sequence record 123371 | Full Sequence
CACTCGGTCGCTACGCTCCGGGCGTGAGACTGCGGCGGGCGCTGCGGACACATACAAAGTTACCCACAGA
TTCCGTGGATAAGCAGGGGACTAACATGTGAGGCAAAACAGCAGGGCCGCGCCGGTGGCGTTTTTCCATA
GGCTCCGCCCTCCTGCCAGAGTTCACATAAACAGACGCTTTTCCGGTGCATCTGTGGGAGCCGTGAGGCT
CAACCATGAATCTGACAGTACGGGCGAAACCCGACAGGACTTAAAGATCCCCACCGTTTCCGGCGGGTCG
CTCCCTCTTGCGCTCTCCTGTTCCGACCCTGCCGTTTACCGGATACCTGTTCCGCCTTTCTCCCTTACGG
GAAGTGTGGCGCTTTCTCATAGCTCACACACTGGTATCTCGGCTCGGTGTAGGTCGTTCGCTCCAAGCTG
GGCTGTAAGCAAGAACTCCCCGTTCAGCCCGACTGCTGCGCCTTATCCGGTAACTGTTCACTTGAGTCCA
ACCCGGAAAAGCACGGTAAAACGCCACTGGCAGCAGCCATTGGTAACTGGGAGTTCGCAGAGGATTTGTT
TAGCTAAACACGCGGTTGCTCTTGAAGTGTGCGCCAAAGTCCGGCTACACTGGAAGGACAGATTTGGTTG
CTGTGCTCTGCGAAAGCCAGTTACCACGGTTAAGCAGTTCCCCAACTGACTTAACCTTCGATCAAACCAC
CTCCCCAGGTGGTTTTTTCGTTTACAGGGCAAAAGATTACGCGCAGAAAAAAAGGATCTCAAGAAGATCC
TTTGATCTTTTCTACTGAACCGCTCTAGATTTCAGTGCAATTTATCTCTTCAAATGTAGCACCTGAAGTC
AGCCCAGGAGGAAGAGGACATCCGGTCAAATAAAACGAAAGGCTCAGTCGAAAGACTGGGCCTTTCGTTT
TAGACTTAGGGACCCTTTATGACAACTTGACGGCTACATCATTCACTTTTTCTTCACAACCGGCACGGAA
CTCGCTCGGGCTGGCCCCGGTGCATTTTTTAAATACCCGCGAGAAATAGAGTTGATCGTCAAAACCAACA
TTGCGACCGACGGTGGCGATAGGCATCCGGGTGGTGCTCAAAAGCAGCTTCGCCTGGCTGATACGTTGGT
CCTCGCGCCAGCTTAAGACGCTAATCCCTAACTGCTGGCGGAAAAGATGTGACAGACGCGACGGCGACAA
GCAAACATGCTGTGCGACGCTGGCGATATCAAAATTGCTGTCTGCCAGGTGATCGCTGATGTACTGACAA
GCCTCGCGTACCCGATTATCCATCGGTGGATGGAGCGACTCGTTAATCGCTTCCATGCGCCGCAGTAACA
ATTGCTCAAGCAGATTTATCGCCAGCAGCTCCGAATAGCGCCCTTCCCCTTGCCCGGCGTTAATGATTTG
CCCAAACAGGTCGCTGAAATGCGGCTGGTGCGCTTCATCCGGGCGAAAGAACCCCGTATTGGCAAATATT
GACGGCCAGTTAAGCCATTCATGCCAGTAGGCGCGCGGACGAAAGTAAACCCACTGGTGATACCATTCGC
GAGCCTCCGGATGACGACCGTAGTGATGAATCTCTCCTGGCGGGAACAGCAAAATATCACCCGGTCGGCA
AACAAATTCTCGTCCCTGATTTTTCACCACCCCCTGACCGCGAATGGTGAGATTGAGAATATAACCTTTC
ATTCCCAGCGGTCGGTCGATAAAAAAATCGAGATAACCGTTGGCCTCAATCGGCGTTAAACCCGCCACCA
GATGGGCATTAAACGAGTATCCCGGCAGCAGGGGATCATTTTGCGCTTCAGCCATACTTTTCATACTCCC
ACCATTCAGAGAAGAAACCAATTGTCCATATTGCATCAGACATTGCCGTCACTGCGTCTTTTACTGGCTC
TTCTCGCTAACCCAACCGGTAACCCCGCTTATTAAAAGCATTCTGTAACAAAGCGGGACCAAAGCCATGA
CAAAAACGCGTAACAAAAGTGTCTATAATCACGGCAGAAAAGTCCACATTGATTATTTGCACGGCGTCAC
ACTTTGCTATGCCATAGCATTTTTATCCATAAGATTAGCGGATCCTACCTGACGCTTTTTATCGCAACTC
TCTACTGTTTCTCCATACCCGTTTTTTTGGACGCGTACAACTCAAGTCTGACATAAATGACCGCTATGTC
TGAACCACGTTTCGTACACCTGCGGGTGCACAGCGACTACTCGATGATCGATGGCCTGGCCAAAACCGCA
CCGTTGGTAAAAAAGGCGGCGGCGTTGGGTATGCCAGCACTGGCGATCACCGATTTCACCAACCTTTGTG
GTCTGGTGAAGTTCTACGGAGCGGGACATGGCGCAGGGATTAAGCCTATCGTCGGGGCAGATTTTAACGT
CCAGTGCGACCTGCTGGGTGATGAGTTAACCCACCTGACGGTACTGGCGGCGAACAATACCGGCTATCAG
AATCTGACGTTGCTGATCTCAAAAGCGTATCAGCGCGGGTACGGTGCCGCCGGGCCGATCATCGATCGCG
ACTGGCTTATCGAATTAAACGAAGGGTTGATCCTTCTTTCCGGCGGACGCATGGGCGACGTCGGACGCAG
TCTTTTGCGTGGTAACAGCGCGCTGGTAGATGAGTGTGTCGCGTTTTATGAAGAACACTTCCCGGATCGC
TATTTTCTCGAGCTGATCCGCACCGGCAGGCCGGATGAAGAAAGCTATCTGCACGCGGCGGTGGAACTGG
CGGAAGCGCGCGGTTTGCCCGTCGTGGCGACCAACGACGTGCGCTTTATCGACAGCAGCGACTTTGACGC
ACACGAAATCCGCGTCGCGATCCACGACGGCTTTACCCTCGACGATCCTAAACGCCCGCGTAACTATTCG
CCGCAGCAATATATGCGTAGCGAAGAGGAGATGTGTGAGCTGTTTGCCGACATCCCCGAAGCCCTTGCCA
ACACCGTTGAGATCGCCAAACGCTGTAACGTAACCGTGCGTCTTGGTGAATACTTCCTGCCGCAGTTCCC
GACCGGGGACATGAGCACCGAAGATTATCTGGTCAAGCGTGCAAAAGAGGGCCTGGAAGAGCGTCTGGCC
TTTTTATTCCCTGATGAGGAAGAACGTCTTAAGCGCCGCCCGGAATATGACGAACGTCTGGAGACTGAAC
TTCAGGTTATCAACCAGATGGGCTTCCCGGGCTACTTCCTCATCGTTATGGAATTTATCCAGTGGTCGAA
AGATAACGGCGTACCGGTAGGGCCAGGCCGTGGCTCCGGTGCGGGTTCACTGGTGGCCTACGCGCTGAAA
ATCACCGACCTCGATCCGCTGGAATTTGACCTGCTGTTCGAACGTTTCCTTAACCCGGAACGTGTCTCCA
TGCCTGACTTCGACGTTGACTTCTGTATGGAGAAACGCGATCAGGTTATCGAGCACGTAGCGGACATGTA
CGGTCGTGATGCGGTATCGCAGATCATCACCTTCGGTACAATGGCGGCGAAAGCGGTGATCCGCGACGTA
GGCCGCGTGCTGGGGCATCCGTACGGCTTTGTCGATCGTATCTCGAAACTGATCCCGCCCGATCCGGGGA
TGACGCTGGCGAAAGCGTTTGAAGCCGAGCCGCAGCTGCCGGAAATCTACGAAGCGGATGAAGAAGTTAA
GGCGCTGATCGACATGGCGCGCAAACTGGAAGGGGTCACCCGTAACGCCGGTAAGCACGCCGGTGGGGTG
GTTATCGCGCCGACCAAAATTACCGATTTTGCGCCGCTTTACTGCGATGAAGAGGGCAAACATCCGGTCA
CCCAGTTTGATAAAAGCGACGTTGAATACGCCGGACTGGTGAAGTTCGACTTCCTTGGTTTGCGTACGCT
CACCATCATCAACTGGGCGCTGGAGATGATCAACAAGCGGCGGGCGAAGAATGGCGAGCCGCCGCTGGAT
ATCGCTGCGATCCCGCTGGATGATAAGAAAAGCTTCGACATGCTGCAACGCTCGGAAACCACGGCGGTAT
TCCAGCTTGAATCGCGCGGCATGAAGGACCTGATCAAGCGTCTACAACCTGACTGCTTCGAAGATATGAT
CGCCCTAGTGGCACTGTTCCGCCCCGGTCCGTTGCAATCAGGGATGGTGGATAACTTTATCGACCGTAAA
CATGGTCGTGAAGAGATCTCCTATCCGGACGTACAGTGGCAGCATGAAAGCCTGAAACCGGTACTGGAGC
CAACCTACGGCATTATCCTGTATCAGGAACAGGTCATGCAGATTGCGCAGGTGCTTTCTGGTTATACCCT
CGGTGGCGCGGATATGCTGCGTCGTGCGATGGGTAAGAAAAAGCCGGAAGAGATGGCTAAGCAACGTTCT
GTATTTGCTGAAGGTGCAGAAAAGAACGGAATCAACGCTGAACTGGCGATGAAAATCTTCGACCTGGTGG
AGAAATTCGCTGGTTACGGATTTAACAAATCGCACTCTGCGGCCTATGCTTTGGTGTCATATCAAACGTT
ATGGCTGAAAGCGCACTATCCTGCGGAGTTTATGGCGGCGGTAATGACCGCCGATATGGACAACACCGAG
AAGGTGGTGGGTCTGGTGGATGAGTGCTGGCGGATGGGGCTGAAAATCCTGCCACCAGATATAAACTCCG
GTCTTTACCATTTCTATGTCAACGACGACGGCGAAATCGTGTATGGTATTGGCGCGATCAAAGGGGTCGG
TGAAGGTCCGATTGAGGCCATCATCGAAGCCCGTAATAAAGGCGGCTACTTCCGCGAACTGTTTGATCTC
TGCGCCCGTACCGACACCAAAAAGTTGAACCGTCGCGTGCTGGAAAAACTGATCATGTCCGGGGCGTTTG
ACCGTCTTGGGCCACATTGCGCAGCGCTGATGAACTCGCTGGGCGATGCGTTAAAAGCGGCAGATCAACA
CGCGAAAGCGGAAGCTATCGGTCAGGCCGATATGTTCGGCGTGCTGGCCGAAGAGCCGGAACAAATTGAA
CAATCCTACGCCAGCTGCCAACCGTGGCCGGAGCAGGTGGTATTAGATGGGGAACGTGAAACGTTAGGCC
TGTACCTGACCGGACACCCTATCAACCAGTATTTAAAAGAGATTGAGCGTTATGTCGGAGGCGTAAGGCT
GAAAGACATGCACCCGACAGAACGTGGTAAAGTCATCACGGCTGCGGGGCTCGTTGTTGCCGCGCGGGTT
ATGGTCACCAAGCGCGGCAATCGTATCGGTATCTGCACGCTGGATGACCGTTCCGGGCGGCTGGAAGTGA
TGTTGTTTACTGACGCCCTGGATAAATACCAGCAATTGCTGGAAAAAGACCGCATACTTATCGTCAGCGG
ACAGGTCAGCTTTGATGACTTCAGCGGTGGGCTTAAAATGACCGCTCGCGAAGTGATGGATATTGACGAA
GCCCGGGAAAAATATGCTCGCGGGCTTGCTATCTCGCTGACGGACAGGCAAATTGATGACCAGCTTTTAA
ACCGACTCCGTCAGTCTCTGGAACCCCACCGCTCTGGGACAATTCCAGTACATCTCTACTATCAGAGGGC
GGATGCACGCGCGCGGTTGCGTTTTGGCGCGACGTGGCGTGTCTCTCCGAGCGATCGTTTATTAAACGAT
CTCCGTGGCCTCATTGGTTCGGAGCAGGTGGAACTGGAGTTTGACTAAACTTAATTAACGGCACTCCTCA
GCCAAGTCAAAAGCCTCCGACCGGAGGCTTTTGACTACATGCCCATGGCGTTTACGCCCCGCCCTGCCAC
TCATCGCAGTACTGTTGTAATTCATTAAGCATTCTGCCGACATGGAAGCCATCACAAACGGCATGATGAA
CCTGAATCGCCAGCGGCATCAGCACCTTGTCGCCTTGCGTATAATATTTGCCCATAGTGAAAACGGGGGC
GAAGAAGTTGTCCATATTGGCCACGTTTAAATCAAAACTGGTGAAACTCACCCAGGGATTGGCTGAGACG
AAAAACATATTCTCAATAAACCCTTTAGGGAAATAGGCCAGGTTTTCACCGTAACACGCCACATCTTGCG
AATATATGTGTAGAAACTGCCGGAAATCGTCGTGGTATTCACTCCAGAGCGATGAAAACGTTTCAGTTTG
CTCATGGAAAACGGTGTAACAAGGGTGAACACTATCCCATATCACCAGCTCACCGTCTTTCATTGCCATA
CGGAACTCCGGATGAGCATTCATCAGGCGGGCAAGAATGTGAATAAAGGCCGGATAAAACTTGTGCTTAT
TTTTCTTTACGGTCTTTAAAAAGGCCGTAATATCCAGCTGAACGGTCTGGTTATAGGTACATTGAGCAAC
TGACTGAAATGCCTCAAAATGTTCTTTACGATGCCATTGGGATATATCAACGGTGGTATATCCAGTGATT
TTTTTCTCCATTTTAGCTTCCTTAGCTCCTGAAAATCTCGATAACTCAAAAAATACGCCCGGTAGTGATC
TTATTTCATTATGGTGAAAGTTGGAACCTCTTACGTGCCAAGCCAAATAGGCCGT
