>Addgene plasmid #69631 | MP-B5 | addgene partial sequence | sequence record 124540 | pBAD-F 5'-ATGCCATAGCATTTTTATCC-3'
ACTCTCTACTGTTTCTCCATACCCGTTTTTTTGGACGCGTACAACTCAAGTCTGACATAAATGACCGCTA
TGTCTGAACCACGTTTCGTACACCTGCGGGTGCACAGCGACTACTCGATGATCGATGGCCTGGCCAAAAC
CGCACCGTTGGTAAAAAAGGCGGCGGCGTTGGGTATGCCAGCACTGGCGATCACCGATTTCACCAACCTT
TGTGGTCTGGTGAAGTTCTACGGAGCGGGACATGGCGCAGGGATTAAGCCTATCGTCGGGGCAGATTTTA
ACGTCCAGTGCGACCTGCTGGGTGATGAGTTAACCCACCTGACGGTACTGGCGGCGAACAATACCGGCTA
TCAGAATCTGACGTTGCTGATCTCAAAAGCGTATCAGCGCGGGTACGGTGCCGCCGGGCCGATCATCGAT
CGCGACTGGCTTATCGAATTAAACGAAGGGTTGATCCTTCTTTCCGGCGGACGCATGGGCGACGTCGGAC
GCAGTCTTTTGCGTGGTAACAGCGCGCTGGTAGATGAGTGTGTCGCGTTTTATGAAGAACACTTCCCGGA
TCGCTATTTTCTCGAGCTGATCCGCACCGGCAGGCCGGATGAAGAAAGCTATCTGCACGCGGCGGTGGAA
CTGGCGGAAGCGCGCGGTTTGCCCGTCGTGGCGACCAACGACGTGCGCTTTATCGACAGCAGCGACTTTG
ACGCACACGAAATCCGCGTCGCGATCCACGACGGCTTTACCCTCGACGATCCTAAACGCCCGCGTAACTA
TTCGCCGCAGCAATATATGCGTAGCGAAGAGGAGATGTGTGAGCTGTTTGCCGACATCC
