>Addgene plasmid #69631 | MP-B5 | addgene partial sequence | sequence record 124600 | CAT-F 5'-GTTTGTGATGGCTTCCATGTC-3'
CTGCGATGAGTGGCAGGGCGGGGCGTAAACGCCATGGGCATGTAGTCAAAAGCCTCCGGTCGGAGGCTTT
TGACTTGGCTGAGGAGTGCCGTTAATTAAGTTTAGTCAAACTCCAGTTCCACCTGCTCCGAACCAATGAG
GCCACGGAGATCGTTTAATAAACGATCGCTCGGAGAGACACGCCACGTCGCGCCAAAACGCAACCGCGCG
CGTGCATCCGCCCTCTGATAGTAGAGATGTACTGGAATTGTCCCAGAGCGGTGGGGTTCCAGAGACTGAC
GGAGTCGGTTTAAAAGCTGGTCATCAATTTGCCTGTCCGTCAGCGAGATAGCAAGCCCGCGAGCATATTT
TTCCCGGGCTTCGTCAATATCCATCACTTCGCGAGCGGTCATTTTAAGCCCACCGCTGAAGTCATCAAAG
CTGACCTGTCCGCTGACGATAAGTATGCGGTCTTTTTCCAGCAATTGCTGGTATTTATCCAGGGCGTCAG
TAAACAACATCACTTCCAGCCGCCCGGAACGGTCATCCAGCGTGCAGATACCGATACGATTGCCGCGCTT
GGTGACCATAACCCGCGCGGCAACAACGAGCCCCGCAGCCGTGATGACTTTACCACGTTCTGTCGGGTGC
ATGTCTTTCAGCCTTACGCCTCCGACATAACGCTCAATCTCTTTTAAATACTGGTTGATAGGGTGTCCGG
TCAGGTACAGGCCTAACGTTTCACGTTCCCCATCTAATACCACCTGCTCCGGCCACGGTTGGCAGCTGGC
GTAGGATTGTTCAATTTGTTCCGGCTCTTCGGCCAGCACGCCGAACATATCGGCCTGACCGATAGCTTCC
GCTTTCGCGTGTTGATCTGCCGCTT
